>Addgene plasmid #171519 | pX330A-Yap1-E1-#2 | addgene full sequence | sequence record 337992 | Addgene NGS Result
GGGGCGCGCGCCRGGGGGGGGGGGGGGGGGGGGGGGGGGGGGSGGGGSGRGGSGGRGAGGTGCGGCGGCA
GCCAATCAGAGCGGCGCGCTCCGAAAGTTTCCTTTTATGGCGAGGCGGCGGCGGCGGCGGCCCTATAAAA
AGCGAAGCGCGCGGCGGGCGGGAGTCGCTGCGCGCTGCCTTCGCCCCGTGCCCCGCTCCGCCGCCGCCTC
GCGCCGCCCGCCCCGGCTCTGACTGACCGCGTTACTCCCACAGGTGAGCGGGCGGGACGGCCCTTCTCCT
CCGGGCTGTAATTAGCTGAGCAAGAGGTAAGGGTTTAAGGGATGGTTGGTTGGTGGGGTATTAATGTTTA
ATTACCTGGAGCACCTGCCTGAAATCACTTTTTTTCAGGTTGGACCGGTGCCACCATGGACTATAAGGAC
CACGACGGAGACTACAAGGATCATGATATTGATTACAAAGACGATGACGATAAGATGGCCCCAAAGAAGA
AGCGGAAGGTCGGTATCCACGGAGTCCCAGCAGCCGACAAGAAGTACAGCATCGGCCTGGACATCGGCAC
CAACTCTGTGGGCTGGGCCGTGATCACCGACGAGTACAAGGTGCCCAGCAAGAAATTCAAGGTGCTGGGC
AACACCGACCGGCACAGCATCAAGAAGAACCTGATCGGAGCCCTGCTGTTCGACAGCGGCGAAACAGCCG
AGGCCACCCGGCTGAAGAGAACCGCCAGAAGAAGATACACCAGACGGAAGAACCGGATCTGCTATCTGCA
AGAGATCTTCAGCAACGAGATGGCCAAGGTGGACGACAGCTTCTTCCACAGACTGGAAGAGTCCTTCCTG
GTGGAAGAGGATAAGAAGCACGAGCGGCACCCCATCTTCGGCAACATCGTGGACGAGGTGGCCTACCACG
AGAAGTACCCCACCATCTACCACCTGAGAAAGAAACTGGTGGACAGCACCGACAAGGCCGACCTGCGGCT
GATCTATCTGGCCCTGGCCCACATGATCAAGTTCCGGGGCCACTTCCTGATCGAGGGCGACCTGAACCCC
GACAACAGCGACGTGGACAAGCTGTTCATCCAGCTGGTGCAGACCTACAACCAGCTGTTCGAGGAAAACC
CCATCAACGCCAGCGGCGTGGACGCCAAGGCCATCCTGTCTGCCAGACTGAGCAAGAGCAGACGGCTGGA
AAATCTGATCGCCCAGCTGCCCGGCGAGAAGAAGAATGGCCTGTTCGGAAACCTGATTGCCCTGAGCCTG
GGCCTGACCCCCAACTTCAAGAGCAACTTCGACCTGGCCGAGGATGCCAAACTGCAGCTGAGCAAGGACA
CCTACGACGACGACCTGGACAACCTGCTGGCCCAGATCGGCGACCAGTACGCCGACCTGTTTCTGGCCGC
CAAGAACCTGTCCGACGCCATCCTGCTGAGCGACATCCTGAGAGTGAACACCGAGATCACCAAGGCCCCC
CTGAGCGCCTCTATGATCAAGAGATACGACGAGCACCACCAGGACCTGACCCTGCTGAAAGCTCTCGTGC
GGCAGCAGCTGCCTGAGAAGTACAAAGAGATTTTCTTCGACCAGAGCAAGAACGGCTACGCCGGCTACAT
TGACGGCGGAGCCAGCCAGGAAGAGTTCTACAAGTTCATCAAGCCCATCCTGGAAAAGATGGACGGCACC
GAGGAACTGCTCGTGAAGCTGAACAGAGAGGACCTGCTGCGGAAGCAGCGGACCTTCGACAACGGCAGCA
TCCCCCACCAGATCCACCTGGGAGAGCTGCACGCCATTCTGCGGCGGCAGGAAGATTTTTACCCATTCCT
GAAGGACAACCGGGAAAAGATCGAGAAGATCCTGACCTTCCGCATCCCCTACTACGTGGGCCCTCTGGCC
AGGGGAAACAGCAGATTCGCCTGGATGACCAGAAAGAGCGAGGAAACCATCACCCCCTGGAACTTCGAGG
AAGTGGTGGACAAGGGCGCTTCCGCCCAGAGCTTCATCGAGCGGATGACCAACTTCGATAAGAACCTGCC
CAACGAGAAGGTGCTGCCCAAGCACAGCCTGCTGTACGAGTACTTCACCGTGTATAACGAGCTGACCAAA
GTGAAATACGTGACCGAGGGAATGAGAAAGCCCGCCTTCCTGAGCGGCGAGCAGAAAAAGGCCATCGTGG
ACCTGCTGTTCAAGACCAACCGGAAAGTGACCGTGAAGCAGCTGAAAGAGGACTACTTCAAGAAAATCGA
GTGCTTCGACTCCGTGGAAATCTCCGGCGTGGAAGATCGGTTCAACGCCTCCCTGGGCACATACCACGAT
CTGCTGAAAATTATCAAGGACAAGGACTTCCTGGACAATGAGGAAAACGAGGACATTCTGGAAGATATCG
TGCTGACCCTGACACTGTTTGAGGACAGAGAGATGATCGAGGAACGGCTGAAAACCTATGCCCACCTGTT
CGACGACAAAGTGATGAAGCAGCTGAAGCGGCGGAGATACACCGGCTGGGGCAGGCTGAGCCGGAAGCTG
ATCAACGGCATCCGGGACAAGCAGTCCGGCAAGACAATCCTGGATTTCCTGAAGTCCGACGGCTTCGCCA
ACAGAAACTTCATGCAGCTGATCCACGACGACAGCCTGACCTTTAAAGAGGACATCCAGAAAGCCCAGGT
GTCCGGCCAGGGCGATAGCCTGCACGAGCACATTGCCAATCTGGCCGGCAGCCCCGCCATTAAGAAGGGC
ATCCTGCAGACAGTGAAGGTGGTGGACGAGCTCGTGAAAGTGATGGGCCGGCACAAGCCCGAGAACATCG
TGATCGAAATGGCCAGAGAGAACCAGACCACCCAGAAGGGACAGAAGAACAGCCGCGAGAGAATGAAGCG
GATCGAAGAGGGCATCAAAGAGCTGGGCAGCCAGATCCTGAAAGAACACCCCGTGGAAAACACCCAGCTG
CAGAACGAGAAGCTGTACCTGTACTACCTGCAGAATGGGCGGGATATGTACGTGGACCAGGAACTGGACA
TCAACCGGCTGTCCGACTACGATGTGGACCATATCGTGCCTCAGAGCTTTCTGAAGGACGACTCCATCGA
CAACAAGGTGCTGACCAGAAGCGACAAGAACCGGGGCAAGAGCGACAACGTGCCCTCCGAAGAGGTCGTG
AAGAAGATGAAGAACTACTGGCGGCAGCTGCTGAACGCCAAGCTGATTACCCAGAGAAAGTTCGACAATC
TGACCAAGGCCGAGAGAGGCGGCCTGAGCGAACTGGATAAGGCCGGCTTCATCAAGAGACAGCTGGTGGA
AACCCGGCAGATCACAAAGCACGTGGCACAGATCCTGGACTCCCGGATGAACACTAAGTACGACGAGAAT
GACAAGCTGATCCGGGAAGTGAAAGTGATCACCCTGAAGTCCAAGCTGGTGTCCGATTTCCGGAAGGATT
TCCAGTTTTACAAAGTGCGCGAGATCAACAACTACCACCACGCCCACGACGCCTACCTGAACGCCGTCGT
GGGAACCGCCCTGATCAAAAAGTACCCTAAGCTGGAAAGCGAGTTCGTGTACGGCGACTACAAGGTGTAC
GACGTGCGGAAGATGATCGCCAAGAGCGAGCAGGAAATCGGCAAGGCTACCGCCAAGTACTTCTTCTACA
GCAACATCATGAACTTTTTCAAGACCGAGATTACCCTGGCCAACGGCGAGATCCGGAAGCGGCCTCTGAT
CGAGACAAACGGCGAAACCGGGGAGATCGTGTGGGATAAGGGCCGGGATTTTGCCACCGTGCGGAAAGTG
CTGAGCATGCCCCAAGTGAATATCGTGAAAAAGACCGAGGTGCAGACAGGCGGCTTCAGCAAAGAGTCTA
TCCTGCCCAAGAGGAACAGCGATAAGCTGATCGCCAGAAAGAAGGACTGGGACCCTAAGAAGTACGGCGG
CTTCGACAGCCCCACCGTGGCCTATTCTGTGCTGGTGGTGGCCAAAGTGGAAAAGGGCAAGTCCAAGAAA
CTGAAGAGTGTGAAAGAGCTGCTGGGGATCACCATCATGGAAAGAAGCAGCTTCGAGAAGAATCCCATCG
ACTTTCTGGAAGCCAAGGGCTACAAAGAAGTGAAAAAGGACCTGATCATCAAGCTGCCTAAGTACTCCCT
GTTCGAGCTGGAAAACGGCCGGAAGAGAATGCTGGCCTCTGCCGGCGAACTGCAGAAGGGAAACGAACTG
GCCCTGCCCTCCAAATATGTGAACTTCCTGTACCTGGCCAGCCACTATGAGAAGCTGAAGGGCTCCCCCG
AGGATAATGAGCAGAAACAGCTGTTTGTGGAACAGCACAAGCACTACCTGGACGAGATCATCGAGCAGAT
CAGCGAGTTCTCCAAGAGAGTGATCCTGGCCGACGCTAATCTGGACAAAGTGCTGTCCGCCTACAACAAG
CACCGGGATAAGCCCATCAGAGAGCAGGCCGAGAATATCATCCACCTGTTTACCCTGACCAATCTGGGAG
CCCCTGCCGCCTTCAAGTACTTTGACACCACCATCGACCGGAAGAGGTACACCAGCACCAAAGAGGTGCT
GGACGCCACCCTGATCCACCAGAGCATCACCGGCCTGTACGAGACACGGATCGACCTGTCTCAGCTGGGA
GGCGACAAAAGGCCGGCGGCCACGAAAAAGGCCGGCCAGGCAAAAAAGAAAAAGTAAGAATTCCTAGAGC
TCGCTGATCAGCCTCGACTGTGCCTTCTAGTTGCCAGCCATCTGTTGTTTGCCCCTCCCCCGTGCCTTCC
TTGACCCTGGAAGGTGCCACTCCCACTGTCCTTTCCTAATAAAATGAGGAAATTGCATCGCATTGTCTGA
GTAGGTGTCATTCTATTCTGGGGGGTGGGGTGGGGCAGGACAGCAAGGGGGAGGATTGGGAAGAGAATAG
CAGGCATGCTGGGGAGCGGCCGCAGGAACCCCTAGTGATGGAGTTGGCCACTCCCTCTCTGCGCGCTCGC
TCGCTCACTGAGGCCGGGCGACCAAAGGTCGCCCGACGCCCGGGCTTTGCCCGGGCGGCCTCAGTGAGCG
AGCGAGCGCGCAGCTGCCTGCAGGAAAGAGCCCACAACCCCTCACTTGGTGGGCCAGTCCTCTGATAGAC
TGTGTCCCCTGGATACCCGTATTCTAGAGCTAGCGAATTCGAATTTAAATCGGATCCGCGGCCGCGAAGG
ATCTGCGATCGCTCCGGTGCCCGTCAGTGGGCAGAGCGCACATCGCCCACAGTCCCCGAGAAGTTGGGGG
GAGGGGTCGGCAATTGAACGGGTGCCTAGAGAAGGTGGCGCGGGGTAAACTGGGAAAGTGATGTCGTGTA
CTGGCTCCGCCTTTTTCCCGAGGGTGGGGGAGAACCGTATATAAGTGCAGTAGTCGCCGTGAACGTTCTT
TTTCGCAACGGGTTTGCCGCCAGAACACAGCTGAAGCTTCGAGGGGCTCGCATCTCTCCTTCACGCGCCC
GCCGCCCTACCTGAGGCCGCCATCCACGCCGGTTGAGTCGCGTTCTGCCGCCTCCCGCCTGTGGTGCCTC
CTGAACTGCGTCCGCCGTCTAGGTAAGTTTAAAGCTCAGGTCGAGACCGGGCCTTTGTCCGGCGCTCCCT
TGGAGCCTACCTAGACTCAGCCGGCTCTCCACGCTTTGCCTGACCCTGCTTGCTCAACTCTACGTCTTTG
TTTCGTTTTCTGTTCTGCGCCGTTACAGATCCAAGCTGTGACCGGCGCCTACGCTAGACGCCACCATGGA
GAGCGACGAGAGCGGCCTGCCCGCCATGGAGATCGAGTGCCGCATCACCGGCACCCTGAACGGCGTGGAG
TTCGAGCTGGTGGGCGGCGGAGAGGGCACCCCCAAGCAGGGCCGCATGACCAACAAGATGAAGAGCACCA
AAGGCGCCCTGACCTTCAGCCCCTACCTGCTGAGCCACGTGATGGGCTACGGCTTCTACCACTTCGGCAC
CTACCCCAGCGGCTACGAGAACCCCTTCCTGCACGCCATCAACAACGGCGGCTACACCAACACCCGCATC
GAGAAGTACGAGGACGGCGGCGTGCTGCACGTGAGCTTCAGCTACCGCTACGAGGCCGGCCGCGTGATCG
GCGACTTCAAGGTGGTGGGCACCGGCTTCCCCGAGGACAGCGTGATCTTCACCGACAAGATCATCCGCAG
CAACGCCACCGTGGAGCACCTGCACCCCATGGGCGATAACGTGCTGGTGGGCAGCTTCGCCCGCACCTTC
AGCCTGCGCGACGGCGGCTACTACAGCTTCGTGGTGGACAGCCACATGCACTTCAAGAGCGCCATCCACC
CCAGCATCCTGCAGAACGGGGGCCCCATGTTCGCCTTCCGCCGCGTGGAGGAGCTGCACAGCAACACCGA
GCTGGGCATCGTGGAGTACCAGCACGCCTTCAAGACCCCCATCGCCTTCGCCAGATCCCGCGCTCAGTCG
TCCAATTCTGCCGTGGACGGCACCGCCGGACCCGGCTCCACCGGATCTCGCGAGGGCAGAGGAAGTCTTC
TAACATGCGGTGACGTGGAGGAGAATCCCGGCCCTATGACCGAGTACAAGCCCACGGTGCGCCTCGCCAC
CCGCGACGACGTCCCCAGGGCCGTACGCACCCTCGCCGCCGCGTTCGCCGACTACCCCGCCACGCGCCAC
ACCGTCGATCCGGACCGCCACATCGAGCGGGTCACCGAGCTGCAAGAACTCTTCCTCACGCGCGTCGGGC
TCGACATCGGCAAGGTGTGGGTCGCGGACGACGGCGCCGCGGTGGCGGTCTGGACCACGCCGGAGAGCGT
CGAAGCGGGGGCGGTGTTCGCCGAGATCGGCCCGCGCATGGCCGAGTTGAGCGGTTCCCGGCTGGCCGCG
CAGCAACAGATGGAAGGCCTCCTGGCGCCGCACCGGCCCAAGGAGCCCGCGTGGTTCCTGGCCACCGTCG
GCGTCTCGCCCGACCACCAGGGCAAGGGTCTGGGCAGCGCCGTCGTGCTCCCCGGAGTGGAGGCGGCCGA
GCGCGCCGGGGTGCCCGCCTTCCTGGAGACCTCCGCGCCCCGCAACCTCCCCTTCTACGAGCGGCTCGGC
TTCACCGTCACCGCCGACGTCGAGGTGCCCGAAGGACCGCGCACCTGGTGCATGACCCGCAAGCCCGGTG
CCTGAAATCAACCTCTGGATTACAAAATTTGTGAAAGATTGACTGGTATTCTTAACTATGTTGCTCCTTT
TACGCTATGTGGATACGCTGCTTTAATGCCTTTGTATCATGCGTTAACTAAACTTGTTTATTGCAGCTTA
TAATGGTTACAAATAAAGCAATAGCATCACAAATTTCACAAATAAAGCATTTTTTTCACTGCATTCTAGT
TGTGGTTTGTCCAAACTCATCAATGTATCTTATCATGTCTGGAATTGACTCAAATGATGTCAATTAGTCT
ATCAGAAGCTCATCTGGTCTCCCTTCCGGGCCTGCAGGGGCGCCTGATGCGGTATTTTCTCCTTACGCAT
CTGTGCGGTATTTCACACCGCATA
[95 nt withheld, positions 7515-7609]
T
[46 nt withheld, positions 7611-7656]
C
[141 nt withheld, positions 7658-7798]
CCTTTGACGTTGGAGTCCACGTTCTTT
[37 nt withheld, positions 7826-7862]
ACTCTATCTCGGGCTATTCTTTTGATTTATAAGGGATTTTGCCGATTTCGGTCTATTGGTTAAAAAATGA
GCTGATTTAACAAAAATTTAACGCGAATTTTAACAAAATATTAACGTTTACAATTTTATGGTGCACTCTC
AGTACAATCTGCTCTGATGCCGCATAGTTAAGCCAGCCCCGACACCCGCCAACACCCGCTGACGCGCCCT
GACGGGCTTGTCTGCTCCCGGCATCCGCTTACAGACAAGCTGTGACCGTCTCCGGGAGCTGCATGTGTCA
GAGGTTTTCACCGTCATCACCGAAACGCGCGAGACGAAAGGGCCTCGTGATACGCCTATTTTTATAGGTT
AATGTCATGATAATAATGGTTTCTTAGACGTCAGGTGGCACTTTTCGGGGAAATGTGCGCGGAACCCCTA
TTTGTTTATTTTTCTAAATACATTCAAATATGTATCCGCTCATGAGACAATAACCCTGATAAATGCTTCA
ATAATATTGAAAAAGGAAGAGTATGAGTATTCAACATTTCCGTGTCGCCCTTATTCCCTTTTTTGCGGCA
TTTTGCCTTCCTGTTTTTGCTCACCCAGAAACGCTGGTGAAAGTAAAAGATGCTGAAGATCAGTTGGGTG
CACGAGTGGGTTACATCGAACTGGATCTCAACAGCGGTAAGATCCTTGAGAGTTTTCGCCCCGAAGAACG
TTTTCCAATGATGAGCACTTTTAAAGTTCTGCTATGTGGCGCGGTATTATCCCGTATTGACGCCGGGCAA
GAGCAACTCGGTCGCCGCATACACTATTCTCAGAATGACTTGGTTGAGTACTCACCAGTCACAGAAAAGC
ATCTTACGGATGGCATGACAGTAAGAGAATTATGCAGTGCTGCCATAACCATGAGTGATAACACTGCGGC
CAACTTACTTCTGACAACGATCGGAGGACCGAAGGAGCTAACCGCTTTTTTGCACAACATGGGGGATCAT
GTAACTCGCCTTGATCGTTGGGAACCGGAGCTGAATGAAGCCATACCAAACGACGAGCGTGACACCACGA
TGCCTGTAGCAATGGCAACAACGTTGCGCAAACTATTAACTGGCGAACTACTTACTCTAGCTTCCCGGCA
ACAATTAATAGACTGGATGGAGGCGGATAAAGTTGCAGGACCACTTCTGCGCTCGGCCCTTCCGGCTGGC
TGGTTTATTGCTGATAAATCTGGAGCCGGTGAGCGTGGAAGCCGCGGTATCATTGCAGCACTGGGGCCAG
ATGGTAAGCCCTCCCGTATCGTAGTTATCTACACGACGGGGAGTCAGGCAACTATGGATGAACGAAATAG
ACAGATCGCTGAGATAGGTGCCTCACTGATTAAGCATTGGTAACTGTCAGACCAAGTTTACTCATATATA
CTTTAGATTGATTTAAAACTTCATTTTTAATTTAAAAGGATCTAGGTGAAGATCCTTTTTGATAATCTCA
TGACCAAAATCCCTTAACGTGAGTTTTCGTTCCACTGAGCGTCAGACCCCGTAGAAAAGATCAAAGGATC
TTCTTGAGATCCTTTTTTTCTGCGCGTAATCTGCTGCTTGCAAACAAAAAAACCACCGCTACCAGCGGTG
GTTTGTTTGCCGGATCAAGAGCTACCAACTCTTTTTCCGAAGGTAACTGGCTTCAGCAGAGCGCAGATAC
CAAATACTGTTCTTCTAGTGTAGCCGTAGTTAGGCCACCACTTCAAGAACTCTGTAGCACCGCCTACATA
CCTCGCTCTGCTAATCCTGTTACCAGTGGCTGCTGCCAGTGGCGATAAGTCGTGTCTTACCGGGTTGGAC
TCAAGACGATAGTTACCGGATAAGGCGCAGCGGTCGGGCTGAACGGGGGGTTCGTGCACACAGCCCAGCT
TGGAGCGAACGACCTACACCGAACTGAGATACCTACAGCGTGAGCTATGAGAAAGCGCCACGCTTCCCGA
AGGGAGAAAGGCGGACAGGTATCCGGTAAGCGGCAGGGTCGGAACAGGAGAGCGCACGAGGGAGCTTCCA
GGGGGAAACGCCTGGTATCTTTATAGTCCTGTCGGGTTTCGCCACCTCTGACTTGAGCGTCGATTTTTGT
GATGCTCGTCAGGGGGGCGGAGCCTATGGAAAAACGCCAGCAACGCGGCCTTTTTACGGTTCCTGGCCTT
TTGCTGGCCTTTTGCTCACATGTGAGGGCCTATTTCCCATGATTCCTTCATATTTGCATATACGATACAA
GGCTGTTAGAGAGATAATTGGAATTAATTTGACTGTAAACACAAAGATATTAGTACAAAATACGTGACGT
AGAAAGTAATAATTTCTTGGGTAGTTTGCAGTTTTAAAATTATGTTTTAAAATGGACTATCATATGCTTA
CCGTAACTTGAAAGTATTTCGATTTCTTGGCTTTATATATCTTGTGGAAAGGACGAAACACCGCCCCCGG
GTCACGTGCGGCCGTTTTAGAGCTAGAAATAGCAAGTTAAAATAAGGCTAGTCCGTTATCAACTTGAAAA
AGTGGCACCGAGTCGGTGCTTTTTTGTTTTAGAGCTAGAAATAGCAAGTTAAAATAAGGCTAGTCCGTTT
TTAGCGCGTGCGCCAATTCTGCAGACAAATGGCTCTAGAGGTACCCGTTACATAACTTACGGTAAATGGC
CCGCCTGGCTGACCGCCCAACGACCCCCGCCCATTGACGTCAATAGTAACGCCAATAGGGACTTTCCATT
GACGTCAATGGGTGGAGTATTTACGGTAAACTGCCCACTTGGCAGTACATCAAGTGTATCATATGCCAAG
TACGCCCCCTATTGACGTCAATGACGGTAAATGGCCCGCCTGGCATTGTGCCCAGTACATGACCTTATGG
GACTTTCCTACTTGGCAGTACATCTACGTATTAGTCATCGCTATTACCATGGTCGAGGTGAGCCCCACGT
TCTGCTTCACTCTCCCCATCTCCCCCCCCTCCCCACCCCCAATTTTGTATTTATTTATTTTTTAATTATT
TTGTGCAGCGATGGGGGCGGGGGGGGGGGG
Features (pLannotate 1.2.2; 24 found; start..end, strand, type, name):
    161..388     +  intron         hybrid intron: hybrid between chicken β-actin (CBA) and minute virus of mice (MMV) introns (Gray et al., 2011)
    526..2127    +  CDS            Cas9(N): N-terminal portion of Streptococcus pyogenes Cas9 (Zetsche et al., 2015)
   2128..4626    +  CDS            Cas9(C): C-terminal portion of Streptococcus pyogenes Cas9 (Zetsche et al., 2015)
   4627..4674    +  CDS            nucleoplasmin NLS: bipartite nuclear localization signal from nucleoplasmin
   4708..4819    +  polyA_signal   bGH poly(A) signal: bovine growth hormone polyadenylation signal
   4924..5064    +  repeat_region  AAV2 ITR: inverted terminal repeat of adeno-associated virus serotype 2 inverted
   5209..5420    +  promoter       EF-1α core promoter: core promoter for human elongation factor EF-1α
   5433..5701    +  LTR            5' LTR (truncated): truncated 5' long terminal repeat (LTR) from human T-cell leukemia virus (HTLV) type 1
   5758..6422    +  CDS            CopGFP (fragment): green fluorescent protein 2 from Pontellina plumata, also known as ppluGFP2 (Shagin et al., 2004)
   6546..7145    +  CDS            PuroR: puromycin N-acetyltransferase; pac from Streptomyces alboniger; confers resistance to puromycin
   7146..7252    +  misc_feature   WPRE (fragment): woodchuck hepatitis virus posttranscriptional regulatory element
   7261..7382    +  polyA_signal   SV40 poly(A) signal: SV40 polyadenylation signal
   7463..7514    -  misc_feature   bom (fragment): basis of mobility region from pBR322
   7533..7988    +  rep_origin     f1 ori (sequence partly withheld): f1 bacteriophage origin of replication; arrow indicates direction of (+) strand synthesis
   7989..8038    -  misc_feature   bom (fragment): basis of mobility region from pBR322
   8140..8175    -  CDS            rop (fragment): Rop protein, which maintains plasmids at low copy number; rop
   8270..8374    +  promoter       AmpR promoter: bla
   8375..9235    +  CDS            AmpR: β-lactamase; bla; confers resistance to ampicillin, carbenicillin, and related antibiotics
   9406..9994    +  rep_origin     ori: high-copy-number ColE1/pMB1/pBR322/pUC origin of replication
  10056..10296   +  promoter       U6 promoter: RNA polymerase III promoter for human U6 snRNA
  10326..10401   +  misc_RNA       gRNA scaffold: guide RNA scaffold for the Streptococcus pyogenes CRISPR/Cas9 system
  10408..10451   +  misc_RNA       gRNA scaffold (fragment): guide RNA scaffold for the Streptococcus pyogenes CRISPR/Cas9 system
  10498..10783   +  enhancer       CMV enhancer: human cytomegalovirus immediate early enhancer; contains an 18-bp deletion relative to the standard CMV enhancer
  10785..160     +  promoter       chicken β-actin promoter (across the origin): No description available
