[The description below was written by a language model from this plasmid's Addgene catalogue record and pLannotate feature annotations shown in this document.]
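Description:
pX330A-Yap1-E1-#2 is an all-in-one CRISPR/Cas9 plasmid for mammalian cells, built on the pX330A backbone and carrying a single guide RNA against mouse Yap1. Its stated purpose is deletion of a genomic locus in the Yap1 gene. The "E1-#2" in the name suggests it is one of a set of guides, possibly aimed at exon 1, but the record does not spell this out. In bacteria it is maintained at high copy through a ColE1/pUC-type origin and selected with ampicillin via the bla gene. An f1 phage origin and small remnants of the pBR322 bom and rop regions are also annotated.

The 10.9 kb sequence contains three mammalian expression units. A human U6 RNA polymerase III promoter drives the guide, whose 20-nt spacer sits in the gap between the promoter and the S. pyogenes gRNA scaffold. A second, partial scaffold fragment lies just downstream. A hybrid promoter made of the CMV enhancer, the chicken β-actin promoter and a chimeric intron expresses S. pyogenes Cas9, annotated as contiguous N- and C-terminal portions that together form the full coding sequence. Cas9 is fused to a C-terminal nucleoplasmin NLS and terminated by the bGH polyadenylation signal.

The third cassette, which is not mentioned in the catalogue fields, uses an EF-1α core promoter joined to an HTLV-1 LTR segment to express CopGFP and puromycin N-acetyltransferase. A WPRE fragment and the SV40 poly(A) signal follow. This cassette should allow fluorescence-based enrichment or puromycin selection of transfected cells. Only one AAV2 ITR is annotated, so the plasmid is not a packageable AAV vector and is presumably delivered by transfection.
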