Addgene plasmid #171519: pX330A-Yap1-E1-#2
Purpose: deletion of a genomic locus in Yap1 gene
Depositing lab: Hans Schöler. Depositing organization: Max Planck Institute for Molecular Biomedicine. Publication: YAP establishes epiblast responsiveness to inductive signals for germ cell fate. Kagiwada S, Aramaki S, Wu G, Shin B, Kutejova E, Obridge D, Adachi K, Wrana JL, Hubner K, Scholer HR. Development. 2021 Oct 15;148(20). pii: 272520. doi: 10.1242/dev.199732. Epub 2021 Oct 19. PubMed 34528691.
Backbone
  Vector backbone: px330A
  Vector type: Mammalian Expression, CRISPR
Growth in bacteria
  Bacterial resistance: Ampicillin, 100 μg/mL
  Growth temperature: 37°C
  Growth strain: DH5alpha
  Copy number: High Copy
Gene/Insert
  Gene/Insert name: Yap1
  gRNA/shRNA sequence: GCGGCCTCGTTCGACGCTCG
  Species: M. musculus (mouse)
  Entrez Gene: Yap1 (a.k.a. Yap, Yap65, Yki, Yorkie)
  Cloning method: Restriction Enzyme; 5′ cloning site unknown (unknown if destroyed); 3′ cloning site unknown (unknown if destroyed)
  Sequencing primers: 5′ unknown
Terms and licenses: Academic/Nonprofit Terms; Industry Terms: Not Available to Industry
How to cite: pX330A-Yap1-E1-#2 was a gift from Hans Schöler (Addgene plasmid # 171519 ; http://n2t.net/addgene:171519 ; RRID:Addgene_171519)
